>Addgene plasmid #104407 | p-dCas9-SET7-Hygro | depositor full sequence | sequence record 197884 | Full Sequence
TGTATTTAGAAAAATAAACAAATAGGGGTTCCGCGCACATTTCCCCGAAAAGTGCCACCTGACGTCGACG
GGTATACAGACATGATAAGATACATTGATGAGTTTGGACAAACCACAACTAGAATGCAGTGAAAAAAATG
CTTTATTTGTGAAATTTGTGATGCTATTGCTTTATTTGTAACCATTATAAGCTGCAATAAACAAGTTGGG
GTGGGCGAAGAACTCTCGGCATCTACTCTATTCCTTTGCCCTCGGACGAGTGCTGGGGCGTCGGTTTCCA
CTATCGGCGAGTACTTCTACACAGCCATCGGTCCAGACGGCCGCGCTTCTGCGGGCGATTTGTGTACGCC
CGACAGTCCCGGCTCCGGATCGGACGATTGCGTCGCATCGACCCTGCGCCCAAGCTGCATCATCGAAATT
GCCGTCAACCAAGCTCTGATAGAGTTGGTCAAGACCAATGCGGAGCATATACGCCCGGAGCCGCGGCGAT
CCTGCAAGCTCCGGATGCCTCCGCTCGAAGTAGCGCGTCTGCTGCTCCATACAAGCCAACCACGGCCTCC
AGAAGAAGATGTTGGCGACCTCGTATTGGGAATCCCCGAACATCGCCTCGCTCCAGTCAATGACCGCTGT
TATGCGGCCATTGTCCGTCAGGACATTGTTGGAGCCGAAATCCGCGTGCACGAGGTGCCGGACTTCGGGG
CAGTCCTCGGCCCAAAGCATCAGCTCATCGAGAGCCTGCGCGACGGACGCACTGACGGTGTCGTCCATCA
CAGTTTGCCAGTGATACACATGGGGATCAGCAATCGCGCATATGAAATCACGCCATGTAGTGTATTGACC
GATTCCTTGCGGTCCGAATGGGCCGAACCCGCTCGTCTGGCTAAGATCGGCCGCAGCGATCGCATCCATG
GCCTCCGCGACCGGCTGCAGAACAGCGGGCAGTTCGGTTTCAGGCAGGTCTTGCAACGTGACACCCTGTG
CACGGCGGGAGATGCAATAGGTCAGGCTCTCGCTGAATTCCCCAATGTCAAGCACTTCCGGAATCGGGAG
CGCGGCCGATGCAAAGTGCCGATAAACATAACGATCTTTGTAGAAACCATCGGCGCAGCTATTTACCCGC
AGGACATATCCACGCCCTCCTACATCGAAGCTGAAAGCACGAGATTCTTCGCCCTCCGAGAGCTGCATCA
GGTCGGAGACGCTGTCGAACTTTTCGATCAGAAACTTCTCGACAGACGTCGCGGTGAGTTCAGGCTTTTT
CATGGTGGCGGGATGCAGGTCGAAAGGCCCGGAGATGAGGAAGAGGAGAACAGCGCGGCAGACGTGCGCT
TTTGAAGCGTGCAGAATGCCGGGCCTCCGGAGGACCTTCGGGCGCCCGCCCCGCCCCTGAGCCCGCCCCT
GAGCCCGCCCCCGGACCCACCCCTTCCCAGCCTCTGAGCCCAGAAAGCGAAGGAGCAAAGCTGCTATTGG
CCGCTGCCCCAAAGGCCTACCCGCTTCCATTGCTCAGCGGTGCTGTCCATCTGCACGAGACTAGTGAGAC
GTGCTACTTCCATTTGTCACGTCCTGCACGACGCGAGCTGCGGGGCGGGGGGGAACTTCCTGACTAGGGG
AGGAGTAGAAGGTGGCGCGAAGGGGCCACCAAAGAACGGAGCCGGTTGGCGCCTACCGGTGGATGTGGAA
TGTGTGCGAGGCCAGAGGCCACTTGTGTAGCGCCAAGTGCCCAGCGGGGCTGCTAAAGCGCATGCTCCAG
ACTGCCTTGGGAAAAGCGCCTCCCCTACCCGGTTGACATTGATTATTGACTAGTTATTAATAGTAATCAA
TTACGGGGTCATTAGTTCATAGCCCATATATGGAGTTCCGCGTTACATAACTTACGGTAAATGGCCCGCC
TGGCTGACCGCCCAACGACCCCCGCCCATTGACGTCAATAATGACGTATGTTCCCATAGTAACGCCAATA
GGGACTTTCCATTGACGTCAATGGGTGGAGTATTTACGGTAAACTGCCCACTTGGCAGTACATCAAGTGT
ATCATATGCCAAGTACGCCCCCTATTGACGTCAATGACGGTAAATGGCCCGCCTGGCATTATGCCCAGTA
CATGACCTTATGGGACTTTCCTACTTGGCAGTACATCTACGTATTAGTCATCGCTATTACCATGGTGATG
CGGTTTTGGCAGTACATCAATGGGCGTGGATAGCGGTTTGACTCACGGGGATTTCCAAGTCTCCACCCCA
TTGACGTCAATGGGAGTTTGTTTTGGCACCAAAATCAACGGGACTTTCCAAAATGTCGTAACAACTCCGC
CCCATTGACGCAAATGGGCGGTAGGCGTGTACGGTGGGAGGTCTATATAAGCAGAGCTGGTTTAGTGAAC
CGTCAGATCCGCTAGAGATCCGCGGCCGCTAATACGACTCACTATAGGGAGAGCCGCCACCATGGATAAA
AAGTATTCTATTGGTTTAGCCATCGGCACTAATTCCGTTGGATGGGCTGTCATAACCGATGAATACAAAG
TACCTTCAAAGAAATTTAAGGTGTTGGGGAACACAGACCGTCATTCGATTAAAAAGAATCTTATCGGTGC
CCTCCTATTCGATAGTGGCGAAACGGCAGAGGCGACTCGCCTGAAACGAACCGCTCGGAGAAGGTATACA
CGTCGCAAGAACCGAATATGTTACTTACAAGAAATTTTTAGCAATGAGATGGCCAAAGTTGACGATTCTT
TCTTTCACCGTTTGGAAGAGTCCTTCCTTGTCGAAGAGGACAAGAAACATGAACGGCACCCCATCTTTGG
AAACATAGTAGATGAGGTGGCATATCATGAAAAGTACCCAACGATTTATCACCTCAGAAAAAAGCTAGTT
GACTCAACTGATAAAGCGGACCTGAGGTTAATCTACTTGGCTCTTGCCCATATGATAAAGTTCCGTGGGC
ACTTTCTCATTGAGGGTGATCTAAATCCGGACAACTCGGATGTCGACAAACTGTTCATCCAGTTAGTACA
AACCTATAATCAGTTGTTTGAAGAGAACCCTATAAATGCAAGTGGCGTGGATGCGAAGGCTATTCTTAGC
GCCCGCCTCTCTAAATCCCGACGGCTAGAAAACCTGATCGCACAATTACCCGGAGAGAAGAAAAATGGGT
TGTTCGGTAACCTTATAGCGCTCTCACTAGGCCTGACACCAAATTTTAAGTCGAACTTCGACTTAGCTGA
AGATGCCAAATTGCAGCTTAGTAAGGACACGTACGATGACGATCTCGACAATCTACTGGCACAAATTGGA
GATCAGTATGCGGACTTATTTTTGGCTGCCAAAAACCTTAGCGATGCAATCCTCCTATCTGACATACTGA
GAGTTAATACTGAGATTACCAAGGCGCCGTTATCCGCTTCAATGATCAAAAGGTACGATGAACATCACCA
AGACTTGACACTTCTCAAGGCCCTAGTCCGTCAGCAACTGCCTGAGAAATATAAGGAAATATTCTTTGAT
CAGTCGAAAAACGGGTACGCAGGTTATATTGACGGCGGAGCGAGTCAAGAGGAATTCTACAAGTTTATCA
AACCCATATTAGAGAAGATGGATGGGACGGAAGAGTTGCTTGTAAAACTCAATCGCGAAGATCTACTGCG
AAAGCAGCGGACTTTCGACAACGGTAGCATTCCACATCAAATCCACTTAGGCGAATTGCATGCTATACTT
AGAAGGCAGGAGGATTTTTATCCGTTCCTCAAAGACAATCGTGAAAAGATTGAGAAAATCCTAACCTTTC
GCATACCTTACTATGTGGGACCCCTGGCCCGAGGGAACTCTCGGTTCGCATGGATGACAAGAAAGTCCGA
AGAAACGATTACTCCATGGAATTTTGAGGAAGTTGTCGATAAAGGTGCGTCAGCTCAATCGTTCATCGAG
AGGATGACCAACTTTGACAAGAATTTACCGAACGAAAAAGTATTGCCTAAGCACAGTTTACTTTACGAGT
ATTTCACAGTGTACAATGAACTCACGAAAGTTAAGTATGTCACTGAGGGCATGCGTAAACCCGCCTTTCT
AAGCGGAGAACAGAAGAAAGCAATAGTAGATCTGTTATTCAAGACCAACCGCAAAGTGACAGTTAAGCAA
TTGAAAGAGGACTACTTTAAGAAAATTGAATGCTTCGATTCTGTCGAGATCTCCGGGGTAGAAGATCGAT
TTAATGCGTCACTTGGTACGTATCATGACCTCCTAAAGATAATTAAAGATAAGGACTTCCTGGATAACGA
AGAGAATGAAGATATCTTAGAAGATATAGTGTTGACTCTTACCCTCTTTGAAGATCGGGAAATGATTGAG
GAAAGACTAAAAACATACGCTCACCTGTTCGACGATAAGGTTATGAAACAGTTAAAGAGGCGTCGCTATA
CGGGCTGGGGACGATTGTCGCGGAAACTTATCAACGGGATAAGAGACAAGCAAAGTGGTAAAACTATTCT
CGATTTTCTAAAGAGCGACGGCTTCGCCAATAGGAACTTTATGCAGCTGATCCATGATGACTCTTTAACC
TTCAAAGAGGATATACAAAAGGCACAGGTTTCCGGACAAGGGGACTCATTGCACGAACATATTGCGAATC
TTGCTGGTTCGCCAGCCATCAAAAAGGGCATACTCCAGACAGTCAAAGTAGTGGATGAGCTAGTTAAGGT
CATGGGACGTCACAAACCGGAAAACATTGTAATCGAGATGGCACGCGAAAATCAAACGACTCAGAAGGGG
CAAAAAAACAGTCGAGAGCGGATGAAGAGAATAGAAGAGGGTATTAAAGAACTGGGCAGCCAGATCTTAA
AGGAGCATCCTGTGGAAAATACCCAATTGCAGAACGAGAAACTTTACCTCTATTACCTACAAAATGGAAG
GGACATGTATGTTGATCAGGAACTGGACATAAACCGTTTATCTGATTACGACGTCGATGCCATTGTACCC
CAATCCTTTTTGAAGGACGATTCAATCGACAATAAAGTGCTTACACGCTCGGATAAGAACCGAGGGAAAA
GTGACAATGTTCCAAGCGAGGAAGTCGTAAAGAAAATGAAGAACTATTGGCGGCAGCTCCTAAATGCGAA
ACTGATAACGCAAAGAAAGTTCGATAACTTAACTAAAGCTGAGAGGGGTGGCTTGTCTGAACTTGACAAG
GCCGGATTTATTAAACGTCAGCTCGTGGAAACCCGCCAAATCACAAAGCATGTTGCACAGATACTAGATT
CCCGAATGAATACGAAATACGACGAGAACGATAAGCTGATTCGGGAAGTCAAAGTAATCACTTTAAAGTC
AAAATTGGTGTCGGACTTCAGAAAGGATTTTCAATTCTATAAAGTTAGGGAGATAAATAACTACCACCAT
GCGCACGACGCTTATCTTAATGCCGTCGTAGGGACCGCACTCATTAAGAAATACCCGAAGCTAGAAAGTG
AGTTTGTGTATGGTGATTACAAAGTTTATGACGTCCGTAAGATGATCGCGAAAAGCGAACAGGAGATAGG
CAAGGCTACAGCCAAATACTTCTTTTATTCTAACATTATGAATTTCTTTAAGACGGAAATCACTCTGGCA
AACGGAGAGATACGCAAACGACCTTTAATTGAAACCAATGGGGAGACAGGTGAAATCGTATGGGATAAGG
GCCGGGACTTCGCGACGGTGAGAAAAGTTTTGTCCATGCCCCAAGTCAACATAGTAAAGAAAACTGAGGT
GCAGACCGGAGGGTTTTCAAAGGAATCGATTCTTCCAAAAAGGAATAGTGATAAGCTCATCGCTCGTAAA
AAGGACTGGGACCCGAAAAAGTACGGTGGCTTCGATAGCCCTACAGTTGCCTATTCTGTCCTAGTAGTGG
CAAAAGTTGAGAAGGGAAAATCCAAGAAACTGAAGTCAGTCAAAGAATTATTGGGGATAACGATTATGGA
GCGCTCGTCTTTTGAAAAGAACCCCATCGACTTCCTTGAGGCGAAAGGTTACAAGGAAGTAAAAAAGGAT
CTCATAATTAAACTACCAAAGTATAGTCTGTTTGAGTTAGAAAATGGCCGAAAACGGATGTTGGCTAGCG
CCGGAGAGCTTCAAAAGGGGAACGAACTCGCACTACCGTCTAAATACGTGAATTTCCTGTATTTAGCGTC
CCATTACGAGAAGTTGAAAGGTTCACCTGAAGATAACGAACAGAAGCAACTTTTTGTTGAGCAGCACAAA
CATTATCTCGACGAAATCATAGAGCAAATTTCGGAATTCAGTAAGAGAGTCATCCTAGCTGATGCCAATC
TGGACAAAGTATTAAGCGCATACAACAAGCACAGGGATAAACCCATACGTGAGCAGGCGGAAAATATTAT
CCATTTGTTTACTCTTACCAACCTCGGCGCTCCAGCCGCATTCAAGTATTTTGACACAACGATAGATCGC
AAACGATACACTTCTACCAAGGAGGTGCTAGACGCGACACTGATTCACCAATCCATCACGGGATTATATG
AAACTCGGATAGATTTGTCACAGCTTGGGGGTGACGGATCCCCCAAGAAGAAGAGGAAAGTCTCGAGCGA
CTACAAAGACCATGACGGTGATTATAAAGATCATGACATCGATTACAAGGATGACGATGACAAGGCTGCA
GGAGGCGGAGGTAGCTTCTTCTTTGATGGCAGCACCCTGGAGGGGTATTATGTGGATGATGCCTTGCAGG
GCCAGGGAGTTTACACTTACGAAGATGGGGGAGTTCTCCAGGGCACGTATGTAGACGGAGAGCTGAACGG
TCCAGCCCAGGAATATGACACAGATGGGAGACTGATCTTCAAGGGGCAGTATAAAGATAACATTCGT
[234 nt withheld, positions 6858-7091]
GATAAGTCGACTTCATCTTGCATTTCTACCAATGCTCTTCTTCCAGATCCTTATGAATCAGAAAGGGTTT
ATGTTGCTGAATCTCTTATTTCCAGTGCTGGAGAAGGACTTTTTTCAAAGGTAGCTGTGGGACCTAATAC
TGTTATGTCTTTTTATAATGGAGTTCGAATTACACACCAAGAGGTTGACAGCAGGGACTGGGCCCTTAAT
GGGAACACCCTCTCCCTTGATGAAGAAACGGTCATTGATGTGCCTGAGCCCTATAACCACGTATCCAAGT
ACTGTGCCTCCTTGGGACACAAGGCAAATCACTCCTTCACTCCAAACTGCATCTACGATATGTTTGTCCA
CCCCCGTTTTGGGCCCATCAAATGCATCCGCACCCTGAGAGCAGTGGAGGCCGATGAAGAGCTCACCGTT
GCCTATGGCTATGACCACAGCCCCCCCGGGAAGAGTGGGCCTGAAGCCCCTGAGTGGTACCAGGTGGAGC
TGAAGGCCTTCCAGGCCACCCAGCAAAAGTGAAAACCCGCTGATCAGCCTCGACTGTGCCTTCTAGTTGC
CAGCCATCTGTTGTTTGCCCCTCCCCCGTGCCTTCCTTGACCCTGGAAGGTGCCACTCCCACTGTCCTTT
CCTAATAAAATGAGGAAATTGCATCGCATTGTCTGAGTAGGTGTCATTCTATTCTGGGGGGTGGGGTGGG
GCAGGACAGCAAGGGGGAGGATTGGGAAGACAATAGCAGGCATGCTGGGGATGCGGTGGGCTCTATGGCT
TCTGAGGCGGAAAGAACCAGCTGGGGCTCGATACCGTCGACCTCTAGCTAGAGCTTGGCGTAATCATGGT
CATAGCTGTTTCCTGTGTGAAATTGTTATCCGCTCACAATTCCACACAACATACGAGCCGGAAGCATAAA
GTGTAAAGCCTAGGGTGCCTAATGAGTGAGCTAACTCACATTAATTGCGTTGCGCTCACTGCCCGCTTTC
CAGTCGGGAAACCTGTCGTGCCAGCTGCATTAATGAATCGGCCAACGCGCGGGGAGAGGCGGTTTGCGTA
TTGGGCGCTCTTCCGCTTCCTCGCTCACTGACTCGCTGCGCTCGGTCGTTCGGCTGCGGCGAGCGGTATC
AGCTCACTCAAAGGCGGTAATACGGTTATCCACAGAATCAGGGGATAACGCAGGAAAGAACATGTGAGCA
AAAGGCCAGCAAAAGGCCAGGAACCGTAAAAAGGCCGCGTTGCTGGCGTTTTTCCATAGGCTCCGCCCCC
CTGACGAGCATCACAAAAATCGACGCTCAAGTCAGAGGTGGCGAAACCCGACAGGACTATAAAGATACCA
GGCGTTTCCCCCTGGAAGCTCCCTCGTGCGCTCTCCTGTTCCGACCCTGCCGCTTACCGGATACCTGTCC
GCCTTTCTCCCTTCGGGAAGCGTGGCGCTTTCTCAATGCTCACGCTGTAGGTATCTCAGTTCGGTGTAGG
TCGTTCGCTCCAAGCTGGGCTGTGTGCACGAACCCCCCGTTCAGCCCGACCGCTGCGCCTTATCCGGTAA
CTATCGTCTTGAGTCCAACCCGGTAAGACACGACTTATCGCCACTGGCAGCAGCCACTGGTAACAGGATT
AGCAGAGCGAGGTATGTAGGCGGTGCTACAGAGTTCTTGAAGTGGTGGCCTAACTACGGCTACACTAGAA
GGACAGTATTTGGTATCTGCGCTCTGCTGAAGCCAGTTACCTTCGGAAAAAGAGTTGGTAGCTCTTGATC
CGGCAAACAAACCACCGCTGGTAGCGGTGGTTTTTTTGTTTGCAAGCAGCAGATTACGCGCAGAAAAAAA
GGATCTCAAGAAGATCCTTTGATCTTTTCTACGGGGTCTGACGCTCAGTGGAACGAAAACTCACGTTAAG
GGATTTTGGTCATGAGATTATCAAAAAGGATCTTCACCTAGATCCTTTTAAATTAAAAATGAAGTTTTAA
ATCAATCTAAAGTATATATGAGTAAACTTGGTCTGACAGTTACCAATGCTTAATCAGTGAGGCACCTATC
TCAGCGATCTGTCTATTTCGTTCATCCATAGTTGCCTGACTCCCCGTCGTGTAGATAACTACGATACGGG
AGGGCTTACCATCTGGCCCCAGTGCTGCAATGATACCGCGAGACCCACGCTCACCGGCTCCAGATTTATC
AGCAATAAACCAGCCAGCCGGAAGGGCCGAGCGCAGAAGTGGTCCTGCAACTTTATCCGCCTCCATCCAG
TCTATTAATTGTTGCCGGGAAGCTAGAGTAAGTAGTTCGCCAGTTAATAGTTTGCGCAACGTTGTTGCCA
TTGCTACAGGCATCGTGGTGTCACGCTCGTCGTTTGGTATGGCTTCATTCAGCTCCGGTTCCCAACGATC
AAGGCGAGTTACATGATCCCCCATGTTGTGCAAAAAAGCGGTTAGCTCCTTCGGTCCTCCGATCGTTGTC
AGAAGTAAGTTGGCCGCAGTGTTATCACTCATGGTTATGGCAGCACTGCATAATTCTCTTACTGTCATGC
CATCCGTAAGATGCTTTTCTGTGACTGGTGAGTACTCAACCAAGTCATTCTGAGAATAGTGTATGCGGCG
ACCGAGTTGCTCTTGCCCGGCGTCAATACGGGATAATACCGCGCCACATAGCAGAACTTTAAAAGTGCTC
ATCATTGGAAAACGTTCTTCGGGGCGAAAACTCTCAAGGATCTTACCGCTGTTGAGATCCAGTTCGATGT
AACCCACTCGTGCACCCAACTGATCTTCAGCATCTTTTACTTTCACCAGCGTTTCTGGGTGAGCAAAAAC
AGGAAGGCAAAATGCCGCAAAAAAGGGAATAAGGGCGACACGGAAATGTTGAATACTCATACTCTTCCTT
TTTCAATATTATTGAAGCATTTATCAGGGTTATTGTCTCATGAGCGGATACATATTTGAA
Features (pLannotate 1.2.2; 19 found; start..end, strand, type, name):
     86..207     -  polyA_signal   SV40 poly(A) signal: SV40 polyadenylation signal
    238..1263    -  CDS            HygR: aminoglycoside phosphotransferase from E. coli; aph(4)-Ia; confers resistance to hygromycin
   1281..1780    -  promoter       PGK promoter: mouse phosphoglycerate kinase 1 promoter
   1785..2164    +  enhancer       CMV enhancer: human cytomegalovirus immediate early enhancer
   2165..2368    +  promoter       CMV promoter: human cytomegalovirus (CMV) immediate early promoter
   2410..2428    +  promoter       T7 promoter: promoter for bacteriophage T7 RNA polymerase
   2442..6545    +  CDS            Cas9 VQR: Streptococcus pyogenes Cas9 endonuclease with the D1135V/R1335Q/T1337R mutations has an altered recognition specificity for the protospacer adjacent motif (PAM) (Kleinstiver et al., 2015)
   6579..6644    +  CDS            3xFLAG: three tandem FLAG® epitope tags, followed by an enterokinase cleavage site
   6672..7610    +  CDS            SETD7 (fragment) (sequence partly withheld): SETD7_HUMAN - Also known as KIAA1717, KMT7, SET7, SET9. Experimental evidence at protein level: Swiss-Prot protein existence level 1. Histone methyltransferase that specifically monomethylates 'Lys-4' of histone H3. H3 'Lys-4' methylation represents a specific tag for epigenetic transcriptional activation. Plays a central role in the transcriptional activation of genes such as collagenase or insulin. Recruited by IPF1/PDX-1 to the insulin promoter, leading to activate transcription. Has also methyltransferase activity toward non-histone proteins such as p53/TP53, TAF10, and possibly TAF7 by re
   7635..7859    +  polyA_signal   bGH poly(A) signal: bovine growth hormone polyadenylation signal
   7863..7884    +  promoter       SV40 promoter (fragment): SV40 enhancer and early promoter
   7889..7905    +  misc_feature   MCS (fragment): pBluescript multiple cloning site
   7954..7970    -  protein_bind   lac operator: The lac repressor binds to the lac operator to inhibit transcription in E. coli. This inhibition can be relieved by adding lactose or isopropyl-β-D-thiogalactopyranoside (IPTG). lac repressor encoded by lacI
   7978..8008    -  promoter       lac promoter: promoter for the E. coli lac operon
   8023..8044    -  protein_bind   CAP binding site: CAP binding activates transcription in the presence of cAMP. E. coli catabolite activator protein
   8057..8149    -  CDS            lacI (fragment): lac repressor; lacI; The lac repressor binds to the lac operator to inhibit transcription in E. coli. This inhibition can be relieved by adding lactose or isopropyl-β-D-thiogalactopyranoside (IPTG).
   8332..8920    -  rep_origin     ori: high-copy-number ColE1/pMB1/pBR322/pUC origin of replication
   9091..9951    -  CDS            AmpR: β-lactamase; bla; confers resistance to ampicillin, carbenicillin, and related antibiotics
   9952..35      -  promoter       AmpR promoter (across the origin): bla
