>Addgene plasmid #104407 | p-dCas9-SET7-Hygro | addgene full sequence | sequence record 204449 | Addgene NGS Result
ATCTGCACGAGACTAGTGAGACGTGCTACTTCCATTTGTCACGTCCTGCACGACGCGAGCTGCGGGGCGG
GGGGGAACTTCCTGACTAGGGGAGGAGTAGAAGGTGGCGCGAAGGGGCCACCAAAGAACGGAGCCGGTTG
GCGCCTACCGGTGGATGTGGAATGTGTGCGAGGCCAGAGGCCACTTGTGTAGCGCCAAGTGCCCAGCGGG
GCTGCTAAAGCGCATGCTCCAGACTGCCTTGGGAAAAGCGCCTCCCCTACCCGGTTGACATTGATTATTG
ACTTGTTATTAATAGTAATCAATTACGGGGTCATTAGTTCATAGCCCATATGTGGAGTTCCGCGTTACAT
AACTTACGGTAAATGGCCCGCCTGGCTGACCGCCCAACGACCCCCGCCCATTGACGTCAATAATGACGTA
TGTTCCCATAGTAACGCCAATAGGGACTTTCCATTGACGTCAATGGGTGGAGTATTTACGGTAAACTGCC
CACTTGGCAGTACATCAAGTGTATCATATGCCAAGTACGCCCCCTATTGACGTCAATGACGGTAAATGGC
CCGCCTGGCATTATGCCCAGTACATGACCTTATGGGACTTTCCTACTTGGCAGTACATCTACGTATTAGT
CATCGCTATTACCATGGTGATGCGGTTTTGGCAGTACATCAATGGGCGTGGATAGCGGTTTGACTCACGG
GGATTTCCAAGTCTCCACCCCATTGACGTCAATGGGAGTTTGTTTTGGCACCAAAATCAACGGGACTTTC
CAAAATGTCGTAACAACTCCGCCCCATTGACGCAAATGGGCGGTAGGCGTGTACGGTGGGAGGTCTATAT
AAGCAGAGCTGGTTTAGTGAACCGTCAGATCCGCTAGAGATCCGCGGCCGCTAATACGACTCACTATAGG
GAGAGCCGCCACCATGGATAAAAAGTATTCTATTGGTTTAGCCATCGGCACTAATTCCGTTGGATGGGCT
GTCATAACCGATGAATACAAAGTACCTTCAAAGAAATTTAAGGTGTTGGGGAACACAGACCGTCATTCGA
TTAAAAAGAATCTTATCGGTGCCCTCCTATTCGATAGTGGCGAAACGGCAGAGGCGACTCGCCTGAAACG
AACCGCTCGGAGAAGGTATACACGTCGCAAGAACCGAATATGTTACTTACAAGAAATTTTTAGCAATGAG
ATGGCCAAAGTTGACGATTCTTTCTTTCACCGTTTGGAAGAGTCCTTCCTTGTCGAAGAGGACAAGAAAC
ATGAACGGCACCCCATCTTTGGAAACATAGTAGATGAGGTGGCATATCATGAAAAGTACCCAACGATTTA
TCACCTCAGAAAAAAGCTAGTTGACTCAACTGATAAAGCGGACCTGAGGTTAATCTACTTGGCTCTTGCC
CATATGATAAAGTTCCGTGGGCACTTTCTCATTGAGGGTGATCTAAATCCGGACAACTCGGATGTCGACA
AACTGTTCATCCAGTTAGTACAAACCTATAATCAGTTGTTTGAAGAGAACCCTATAAATGCAAGTGGCGT
GGATGCGAAGGCTATTCTTAGCGCCCGCCTCTCTAAATCCCGACGGCTAGAAAACCTGATCGCACAATTA
CCCGGAGAGAAGAAAAATGGGTTGTTCGGTAACCTTATAGCGCTCTCACTAGGCCTGACACCAAATTTTA
AGTCGAACTTCGACTTAGCTGAAGATGCCAAATTGCAGCTTAGTAAGGACACGTACGATGACGATCTCGA
CAATCTACTGGCACAAATTGGAGATCAGTATGCGGACTTATTTTTGGCTGCCAAAAACCTTAGCGATGCA
ATCCTCCTATCTGACATACTGAGAGTTAATACTGAGATTACCAAGGCGCCGTTATCCGCTTCAATGATCA
AAAGGTACGATGAACATCACCAAGACTTGACACTTCTCAAGGCCCTAGTCCGTCAGCAACTGCCTGAGAA
ATATAAGGAAATATTCTTTGATCAGTCGAAAAACGGGTACGCAGGTTATATTGACGGCGGAGCGAGTCAA
GAGGAATTCTACAAGTTTATCAAACCCATATTAGAGAAGATGGATGGGACGGAAGAGTTGCTTGTAAAAC
TCAATCGCGAAGATCTACTGCGAAAGCAGCGGACTTTCGACAACGGTAGCATTCCACATCAAATCCACTT
AGGCGAATTGCATGCTATACTTAGAAGGCAGGAGGATTTTTATCCGTTCCTCAAAGACAATCGTGAAAAG
ATTGAGAAAATCCTAACCTTTCGCATACCTTACTATGTGGGACCCCTGGCCCGAGGGAACTCTCGGTTCG
CATGGATGACAAGAAAGTCCGAAGAAACGATTACTCCATGGAATTTTGAGGAAGTTGTCGATAAAGGTGC
GTCAGCTCAATCGTTCATCGAGAGGATGACCAACTTTGACAAGAATTTACCGAACGAAAAAGTATTGCCT
AAGCACAGTTTACTTTACGAGTATTTCACAGTGTACAATGAACTCACGAAAGTTAAGTATGTCACTGAGG
GCATGCGTAAACCCGCCTTTCTAAGCGGAGAACAGAAGAAAGCAATAGTAGATCTGTTATTCAAGACCAA
CCGCAAAGTGACAGTTAAGCAATTGAAAGAGGACTACTTTAAGAAAATTGAATGCTTCGATTCTGTCGAG
ATCTCCGGGGTAGAAGATCGATTTAATGCGTCACTTGGTACGTATCATGACCTCCTAAAGATAATTAAAG
ATAAGGACTTCCTGGATAACGAAGAGAATGAAGATATCTTAGAAGATATAGTGTTGACTCTTACCCTCTT
TGAAGATCGGGAAATGATTGAGGAAAGACTAAAAACATACGCTCACCTGTTCGACGATAAGGTTATGAAA
CAGTTAAAGAGGCGTCGCTATACGGGCTGGGGACGATTGTCGCGGAAACTTATCAACGGGATAAGAGACA
AGCAAAGTGGTAAAACTATTCTCGATTTTCTAAAGAGCGACGGCTTCGCCAATAGGAACTTTATGCAGCT
GATCCATGATGACTCTTTAACCTTCAAAGAGGATATACAAAAGGCACAGGTTTCCGGACAAGGGGACTCA
TTGCACGAACATATTGCGAATCTTGCTGGTTCGCCAGCCATCAAAAAGGGCATACTCCAGACAGTCAAAG
TAGTGGATGAGCTAGTTAAGGTCATGGGACGTCACAAACCGGAAAACATTGTAATCGAGATGGCACGCGA
AAATCAAACGACTCAGAAGGGGCAAAAAAACAGTCGAGAGCGGATGAAGAGAATAGAAGAGGGTATTAAA
GAACTGGGCAGCCAGATCTTAAAGGAGCATCCTGTGGAAAATACCCAATTGCAGAACGAGAAACTTTACC
TCTATTACCTACAAAATGGAAGGGACATGTATGTTGATCAGGAACTGGACATAAACCGTTTATCTGATTA
CGACGTCGATGCCATTGTACCCCAATCCTTTTTGAAGGACGATTCAATCGACAATAAAGTGCTTACACGC
TCGGATAAGAACCGAGGGAAAAGTGACAATGTTCCAAGCGAGGAAGTCGTAAAGAAAATGAAGAACTATT
GGCGGCAGCTCCTAAATGCGAAACTGATAACGCAAAGAAAGTTCGATAACTTAACTAAAGCTGAGAGGGG
TGGCTTGTCTGAACTTGACAAGGCCGGATTTATTAAACGTCAGCTCGTGGAAACCCGCCAAATCACAAAG
CATGTTGCACAGATACTAGATTCCCGAATGAATACGAAATACGACGAGAACGATAAGCTGATTCGGGAAG
TCAAAGTAATCACTTTAAAGTCAAAATTGGTGTCGGACTTCAGAAAGGATTTTCAATTCTATAAAGTTAG
GGAGATAAATAACTACCACCATGCGCACGACGCTTATCTTAATGCCGTCGTAGGGACCGCACTCATTAAG
AAATACCCGAAGCTAGAAAGTGAGTTTGTGTATGGTGATTACAAAGTTTATGACGTCCGTAAGATGATCG
CGAAAAGCGAACAGGAGATAGGCAAGGCTACAGCCAAATACTTCTTTTATTCTAACATTATGAATTTCTT
TAAGACGGAAATCACTCTGGCAAACGGAGAGATACGCAAACGACCTTTAATTGAAACCAATGGGGAGACA
GGTGAAATCGTATGGGATAAGGGCCGGGACTTCGCGACGGTGAGAAAAGTTTTGTCCATGCCCCAAGTCA
ACATAGTAAAGAAAACTGAGGTGCAGACCGGAGGGTTTTCAAAGGAATCGATTCTTCCAAAAAGGAATAG
TGATAAGCTCATCGCTCGTAAAAAGGACTGGGACCCGAAAAAGTACGGTGGCTTCGATAGCCCTACAGTT
GCCTATTCTGTCCTAGTAGTGGCAAAAGTTGAGAAGGGAAAATCCAAGAAACTGAAGTCAGTCAAAGAAT
TATTGGGGATAACGATTATGGAGCGCTCGTCTTTTGAAAAGAACCCCATCGACTTCCTTGAGGCGAAAGG
TTACAAGGAAGTAAAAAAGGATCTCATAATTAAACTACCAAAGTATAGTCTGTTTGAGTTAGAAAATGGC
CGAAAACGGATGTTGGCTAGCGCCGGAGAGCTTCAAAAGGGGAACGAACTCGCACTACCGTCTAAATACG
TGAATTTCCTGTATTTAGCGTCCCATTACGAGAAGTTGAAAGGTTCACCTGAAGATAACGAACAGAAGCA
ACTTTTTGTTGAGCAGCACAAACATTATCTCGACGAAATCATAGAGCAAATTTCGGAATTCAGTAAGAGA
GTCATCCTAGCTGATGCCAATCTGGACAAAGTATTAAGCGCATACAACAAGCACAGGGATAAACCCATAC
GTGAGCAGGCGGAAAATATTATCCATTTGTTTACTCTTACCAACCTCGGCGCTCCAGCCGCATTCAAGTA
TTTTGACACAACGATAGATCGCAAACGATACACTTCTACCAAGGAGGTGCTAGACGCGACACTGATTCAC
CAATCCATCACGGGATTATATGAAACTCGGATAGATTTGTCACAGCTTGGGGGTGACGGATCCCCCAAGA
AGAAGAGGAAAGTCTCGAGCGACTACAAAGACCATGACGGTGATTATAAAGATCATGACATCGATTACAA
GGATGACGATGACAAGGCTGCAGGAGGCGGAGGTAGCTTCTTCTTTGATGGCAGCACCCTGGAGGGGTAT
TATGTGGATGATGCCTTGCAGGGCCAGGGAGTTTACACTTACGAAGATGGGGGAGTTCTCCAGGGCACGT
ATGTAGACGGAGAGCTGAACGGTCCAGCCCAGGAATATGACACAGATGGGAGACTGATCTTCAAGGGGCA
GTATAAAGATAACATTCGT
[234 nt withheld, positions 5340-5573]
GATAAGTCGACTTCATCTTGCATTTCTACCAATGCTCTTCTTCCAGATCCTTATGAATCAGAAAGGGTTT
ATGTTGCTGAATCTCTTATTTCCAGTGCTGGAGAAGGACTTTTTTCAAAGGTAGCTGTGGGACCTAATAC
TGTTATGTCTTTTTATAATGGAGTTCGAATTACACACCAAGAGGTTGACAGCAGGGACTGGGCCCTTAAT
GGGAACACCCTCTCCCTTGATGAAGAAACGGTCATTGATGTGCCTGAGCCCTATAACCACGTATCCAAGT
ACTGTGCCTCCTTGGGACACAAGGCAAATCACTCCTTCACTCCAAACTGCATCTACGATATGTTTGTCCA
CCCCCGTTTTGGGCCCATCAAATGCATCCGCACCCTGAGAGCAGTGGAGGCCGATGAAGAGCTCACCGTT
GCCTATGGCTATGACCACAGCCCCCCCGGGAAGAGTGGGCCTGAAGCCCCTGAGTGGTACCAGGTGGAGC
TGAAGGCCTTCCAGGCCACCCAGCAAAAGTGAAAACCCGCTGATCAGCCTCGACTGTGCCTTCTAGTTGC
CAGCCATCTGTTGTTTGCCCCTCCCCCGTGCCTTCCTTGACCCTGGAAGGTGCCACTCCCACTGTCCTTT
CCTAATAAAATGAGGAAATTGCATCGCATTGTCTGAGTAGGTGTCATTCTATTCTGGGGGGTGGGGTGGG
GCAGGACAGCAAGGGGGAGGATTGGGAAGACAATAGCAGGCATGCTGGGGATGCGGTGGGCTCTATGGCT
TCTGAGGCGGAAAGAACCAGCTGGGGCTCGATACCGTCGACCTCTAGCTAGAGCTTGGCGTAATCATGGT
CATAGCTGTTTCCTGTGTGAAATTGTTATCCGCTCACAATTCCACACAACATACGAGCCGGAAGCATAAA
GTGTAAAGCCTAGGGTGCCTAATGAGTGAGCTAACTCACATTAATTGCGTTGCGCTCACTGCCCGCTTTC
CAGTCGGGAAACCTGTCGTGCCAGCTGCATTAATGAATCGGCCAACGCGCGGGGAGAGGCGGTTTGCGTA
TTGGGCGCTCTTCCGCTTCCTCGCTCACTGACTCGCTGCGCTCGGTCGTTCGGCTGCGGCGAGCGGTATC
AGCTCACTCAAAGGCGGTAATACGGTTATCCACAGAATCAGGGGATAACGCAGGAAAGAACATGTGAGCA
AAAGGCCAGCAAAAGGCCAGGAACCGTAAAAAGGCCGCGTTGCTGGCGTTTTTCCATAGGCTCCGCCCCC
CTGACGAGCATCACAAAAATCGACGCTCAAGTCAGAGGTGGCGAAACCCGACAGGACTATAAAGATACCA
GGCGTTTCCCCCTGGAAGCTCCCTCGTGCGCTCTCCTGTTCCGACCCTGCCGCTTACCGGATACCTGTCC
GCCTTTCTCCCTTCGGGAAGCGTGGCGCTTTCTCATAGCTCACGCTGTAGGTATCTCAGTTCGGTGTAGG
TCGTTCGCTCCAAGCTGGGCTGTGTGCACGAACCCCCCGTTCAGCCCGACCGCTGCGCCTTATCCGGTAA
CTATCGTCTTGAGTCCAACCCGGTAAGACACGACTTATCGCCACTGGCAGCAGCCACTGGTAACAGGATT
AGCAGAGCGAGGTATGTAGGCGGTGCTACAGAGTTCTTGAAGTGGTGGCCTAACTACGGCTACACTAGAA
GAACAGTATTTGGTATCTGCGCTCTGCTGAAGCCAGTTACCTTCGGAAAAAGAGTTGGTAGCTCTTGATC
CGGCAAACAAACCACCGCTGGTAGCGGTGGTTTTTTTGTTTGCAAGCAGCAGATTACGCGCAGAAAAAAA
GGATCTCAAGAAGATCCTTTGATCTTTTCTACGGGGTCTGACGCTCAGTGGAACGAAAACTCACGTTAAG
GGATTTTGGTCATGAGATTATCAAAAAGGATCTTCACCTAGATCCTTTTAAATTAAAAATGAAGTTTTAA
ATCAATCTAAAGTATATATGAGTAAACTTGGTCTGACAGTTACCAATGCTTAATCAGTGAGGCACCTATC
TCAGCGATCTGTCTATTTCGTTCATCCATAGTTGCCTGACTCCCCGTCGTGTAGATAACTACGATACGGG
AGGGCTTACCATCTGGCCCCAGTGCTGCAATGATACCGCGAGACCCACGCTCACCGGCTCCAGATTTATC
AGCAATAAACCAGCCAGCCGGAAGGGCCGAGCGCAGAAGTGGTCCTGCAACTTTATCCGCCTCCATCCAG
TCTATTAATTGTTGCCGGGAAGCTAGAGTAAGTAGTTCGCCAGTTAATAGTTTGCGCAACGTTGTTGCCA
TTGCTACAGGCATCGTGGTGTCACGCTCGTCGTTTGGTATGGCTTCATTCAGCTCCGGTTCCCAACGATC
AAGGCGAGTTACATGATCCCCCATGTTGTGCAAAAAAGCGGTTAGCTCCTTCGGTCCTCCGATCGTTGTC
AGAAGTAAGTTGGCCGCAGTGTTATCACTCATGGTTATGGCAGCACTGCATAATTCTCTTACTGTCATGC
CATCCGTAAGATGCTTTTCTGTGACTGGTGAGTACTCAACCAAGTCATTCTGAGAATAGTGTATGCGGCG
ACCGAGTTGCTCTTGCCCGGCGTCAATACGGGATAATACCGCGCCACATAGCAGAACTTTAAAAGTGCTC
ATCATTGGAAAACGTTCTTCGGGGCGAAAACTCTCAAGGATCTTACCGCTGTTGAGATCCAGTTCGATGT
AACCCACTCGTGCACCCAACTGATCTTCAGCATCTTTTACTTTCACCAGCGTTTCTGGGTGAGCAAAAAC
AGGAAGGCAAAATGCCGCAAAAAAGGGAATAAGGGCGACACGGAAATGTTGAATACTCATACTCTTCCTT
TTTCAATATTATTGAAGCATTTATCAGGGTTATTGTCTCATGAGCGGATACATATTTGAATGTATTTAGA
AAAATAAACAAATAGGGGTTCCGCGCACATTTCCCCGAAAAGTGCCACCTGACGTCGACGGGTATACAGA
CATGATAAGATACATTGATGAGTTTGGACAAACCACAACTAGAATGCAGTGAAAAAAATGCTTTATTTGT
GAAATTTGTGATGCTATTGCTTTATTTGTAACCATTATAAGCTGCAATAAACAAGTTGGGGTGGGCGAAG
AACTCTCGGCATCTACTCTATTCCTTTGCCCTCGGACGAGTGCTGGGGCGTCGGTTTCCACTATCGGCGA
GTACTTCTACACAGCCATCGGTCCAGACGGCCGCGCTTCTGCGGGCGATTTGTGTACGCCCGACAGTCCC
GGCTCCGGATCGGACGATTGCGTCGCATCGACCCTGCGCCCAAGCTGCATCATCGAAATTGCCGTCAACC
AAGCTCTGATAGAGTTGGTCAAGACCAATGCGGAGCATATACGCCCGGAGCCGCGGCGATCCTGCAAGCT
CCGGATGCCTCCGCTCGAAGTAGCGCGTCTGCTGCTCCATACAAGCCAACCACGGCCTCCAGAAGAAGAT
GTTGGCGACCTCGTATTGGGAATCCCCGAACATCGCCTCGCTCCAGTCAATGACCGCTGTTATGCGGCCA
TTGTCCGTCAGGACATTGTTGGAGCCGAAATCCGCGTGCACGAGGTGCCGGACTTCGGGGCAGTCCTCGG
CCCAAAGCATCAGCTCATCGAGAGCCTGCGCGACGGACGCACTGACGGTGTCGTCCATCACAGTTTGCCA
GTGATACACATGGGGATCAGCAATCGCGCATATGAAATCACGCCATGTAGTGTATTGACCGATTCCTTGC
GGTCCGAATGGGCCGAACCCGCTCGTCTGGCTAAGATCGGCCGCAGCGATCGCATCCATGGCCTCCGCGA
CCGGCTGCAGAACAGCGGGCAGTTCGGTTTCAGGCAGGTCTTGCAACGTGACACCCTGTGCACGGCGGGA
GATGCAATAGGTCAGGCTCTCGCTGAATTCCCCAATGTCAAGCACTTCCGGAATCGGGAGCGCGGCCGAT
GCAAAGTGCCGATAAACATAACGATCTTTGTAGAAACCATCGGCGCAGCTATTTACCCGCAGGACATATC
CACGCCCTCCTACATCGAAGCTGAAAGCACGAGATTCTTCGCCCTCCGAGAGCTGCATCAGGTCGGAGAC
GCTGTCGAACTTTTCGATCAGAAACTTCTCGACAGACGTCGCGGTGAGTTCAGGCTTTTTCATGGTGGCG
GGATGCAGGTCGAAAGGCCCGGAGATGAGGAAGAGGAGAACAGCGCGGCAGACGTGCGCTTTTGAAGCGT
GCAGAATGCCGGGCCTCCGGAGGACCTTCGGGCGCCCGCCCCGCCCCTGAGCCCGCCCCTGAGCCCGCCC
CCGGACCCACCCCTTCCCAGCCTCTGAGCCCAGAAAGCGAAGGAGCAAAGCTGCTATTGGCCGCTGCCCC
AAAGGCCTACCCGCTTCCATTGCTCAGCGGTGCTGTCC
Features (pLannotate 1.2.2; 19 found; start..end, strand, type, name):
    343..646     +  enhancer       CMV enhancer: human cytomegalovirus immediate early enhancer
    647..850     +  promoter       CMV promoter: human cytomegalovirus (CMV) immediate early promoter
    892..910     +  promoter       T7 promoter: promoter for bacteriophage T7 RNA polymerase
    924..5027    +  CDS            Cas9 VQR: Streptococcus pyogenes Cas9 endonuclease with the D1135V/R1335Q/T1337R mutations has an altered recognition specificity for the protospacer adjacent motif (PAM) (Kleinstiver et al., 2015)
   5061..5126    +  CDS            3xFLAG: three tandem FLAG® epitope tags, followed by an enterokinase cleavage site
   5154..6092    +  CDS            SETD7 (fragment) (sequence partly withheld): SETD7_HUMAN - Also known as KIAA1717, KMT7, SET7, SET9. Experimental evidence at protein level: Swiss-Prot protein existence level 1. Histone methyltransferase that specifically monomethylates 'Lys-4' of histone H3. H3 'Lys-4' methylation represents a specific tag for epigenetic transcriptional activation. Plays a central role in the transcriptional activation of genes such as collagenase or insulin. Recruited by IPF1/PDX-1 to the insulin promoter, leading to activate transcription. Has also methyltransferase activity toward non-histone proteins such as p53/TP53, TAF10, and possibly TAF7 by re
   6117..6341    +  polyA_signal   bGH poly(A) signal: bovine growth hormone polyadenylation signal
   6345..6366    +  promoter       SV40 promoter (fragment): SV40 enhancer and early promoter
   6371..6387    +  misc_feature   MCS (fragment): pBluescript multiple cloning site
   6436..6452    -  protein_bind   lac operator: The lac repressor binds to the lac operator to inhibit transcription in E. coli. This inhibition can be relieved by adding lactose or isopropyl-β-D-thiogalactopyranoside (IPTG). lac repressor encoded by lacI
   6460..6490    -  promoter       lac promoter: promoter for the E. coli lac operon
   6505..6526    -  protein_bind   CAP binding site: CAP binding activates transcription in the presence of cAMP. E. coli catabolite activator protein
   6539..6631    -  CDS            lacI (fragment): lac repressor; lacI; The lac repressor binds to the lac operator to inhibit transcription in E. coli. This inhibition can be relieved by adding lactose or isopropyl-β-D-thiogalactopyranoside (IPTG).
   6814..7402    -  rep_origin     ori: high-copy-number ColE1/pMB1/pBR322/pUC origin of replication
   7573..8433    -  CDS            AmpR: β-lactamase; bla; confers resistance to ampicillin, carbenicillin, and related antibiotics
   8434..8538    -  promoter       AmpR promoter: bla
   8589..8710    -  polyA_signal   SV40 poly(A) signal: SV40 polyadenylation signal
   8741..9766    -  CDS            HygR: aminoglycoside phosphotransferase from E. coli; aph(4)-Ia; confers resistance to hygromycin
   9784..262     -  promoter       PGK promoter (across the origin): mouse phosphoglycerate kinase 1 promoter
