[The description below was written by a language model from this plasmid's Addgene catalogue record and pLannotate feature annotations shown in this document.]
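Description:
p-dCas9-SET7-Hygro is a mammalian expression plasmid of about 10 kb for CRISPR-based epigenome editing, built on the pMLM3705 dCas9 backbone. It is propagated in E. coli through a high-copy ColE1/pUC-type origin with ampicillin selection (AmpR under its own bla promoter). Transfected mammalian cells can be selected or enriched with hygromycin. The depositor added this hygromycin cassette to the backbone. It consists of a mouse PGK promoter, the HygR phosphotransferase gene and an SV40 polyadenylation signal, and it sits upstream of the main expression unit in the opposite orientation.

The payload is a single open reading frame driven by the CMV immediate early enhancer and promoter and terminated by the bGH poly(A) signal. A T7 promoter lies just upstream of the coding sequence. The frame encodes Streptococcus pyogenes Cas9, followed by a 3xFLAG epitope tag for detection and then a fragment of human SETD7 (SET7/9). The depositor gives this fragment as residues 52–366 and states that it was inserted by Gibson cloning. The catalogue describes the Cas9 as catalytically dead dCas9. The automated annotation labels it "Cas9 VQR", which is probably only the closest database match, and the record does not otherwise indicate an altered PAM specificity. SETD7 monomethylates histone H3 at lysine 4, a mark associated with transcriptional activation. Fusing it to dCas9 lets a guide RNA direct that activity to a chosen locus. No guide RNA cassette is annotated, so the guide would have to be supplied separately.

The stated purpose is transient expression of the dCas9-SET7 fusion. The depositor and sequencing-derived records are the same length, carry the same features, and differ only in their start coordinate.
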