Addgene plasmid #104407: p-dCas9-SET7-Hygro
Purpose: transient expression of dCas9-SET7 fusion protein
Depositing lab: Stephan Beck. Depositing organization: University College London.
Backbone
  Vector backbone: pMLM3705
  Backbone manufacturer: Keith Joung (Addgene plasmid # 47754)
  Backbone size w/o insert (bp): 9075
  Vector type: Mammalian Expression, CRISPR
  Selectable markers: Hygromycin
Growth in bacteria
  Bacterial resistance: Ampicillin, 100 μg/mL
  Growth temperature: 37°C
  Growth strain: DH5alpha
  Copy number: High Copy
Gene/Insert
  Gene/Insert name: SET7
  Species: H. sapiens (human)
  Entrez Gene: SETD7 (a.k.a. KMT7, SET7, SET7/9, SET9)
  Promoter: CMV promoter
  Cloning method: Gibson Cloning
Terms and licenses: Academic/Nonprofit Terms; Industry Terms: Not Available to Industry
Depositor comments: Backbone modification: added Hygromycin resistance cassette (PGK promoter and Hygromycin resistance gene from Addgene Plasmid 41721 (MSCVhygro- F-G9a), SV40 early polyadenylation signal from the pCDNA3.1 backbone of Addgene Plasmid 13820 (HDAC1 Flag). SET7/9 (a.a. 52 - 366) was from Addgene plasmid 24082 (pET28 Set9 wt)
How to cite: p-dCas9-SET7-Hygro was a gift from Stephan Beck (Addgene plasmid # 104407 ; http://n2t.net/addgene:104407 ; RRID:Addgene_104407)
